Addgene plasmid #130732: pMSCVbsd-PPARD-K239R
Purpose: Vector encoding PPARD cDNA for retroviral transduction
Depositing lab: Till Adhikary. Depositing organization: Philipps-Universitaet Marburg. Publication: PPARbeta/delta recruits NCOR and regulates transcription reinitiation of ANGPTL4. Legrand N, Bretscher CL, Zielke S, Wilke B, Daude M, Fritz B, Diederich WE, Adhikary T. Nucleic Acids Res. 2019 Oct 10;47(18):9573-9591. doi: 10.1093/nar/gkz685. PubMed 31428774.
Backbone
  Vector backbone: pMSCVbsd
  Vector type: Retroviral
  Selectable markers: Blasticidin
Growth in bacteria
  Bacterial resistance: Ampicillin, 100 μg/mL
  Growth temperature: 37°C
  Growth strain: NEB Stable
  Copy number: High Copy
Gene/Insert
  Gene/Insert name: PPARD K239R
  Species: H. sapiens (human)
  Mutation: K239R
  Entrez Gene: PPARD (a.k.a. FAAR, NR1C2, NUC1, NUCI, NUCII, PPARB)
  Cloning method: Restriction Enzyme; 5′ cloning site BglII (destroyed during cloning); 3′ cloning site XhoI (not destroyed)
  Sequencing primers: 5′ pMSCVseqfw (CCCTTGAACCTCCTCGTTCGACC); 3′ pMSCVseqrv (GAGACGTGCTACTTCCATTTGTC)
Terms and licenses: Academic/Nonprofit Terms; Industry Terms: Not Available to Industry
Depositor comments: Generated by PCR mutagenesis. Please visit https://www.biorxiv.org/content/10.1101/525576v2 for BioRxiv preprint.
How to cite: pMSCVbsd-PPARD-K239R was a gift from Till Adhikary (Addgene plasmid # 130732 ; http://n2t.net/addgene:130732 ; RRID:Addgene_130732)
