[The description below was written by a language model from this plasmid's Addgene catalogue record and pLannotate feature annotations shown in this document.]
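Description:
pMSCVbsd-PPARD-K239R is a gammaretroviral expression vector built on the pMSCVbsd backbone, a blasticidin-selectable member of the murine stem cell virus (MSCV) family, and is intended for stable delivery of a mutant human PPARD cDNA into mammalian cells by retroviral transduction. In bacteria the 7.3 kb plasmid is maintained through a high-copy ColE1/pUC-type origin and selected with ampicillin via the β-lactamase gene. The feature table also picks up short non-functional remnants of lac, rop, bom, tetracycline-resistance and env sequences, which are leftovers of the backbone's construction history.

The proviral portion begins with the 5′ LTR of murine embryonic stem cell virus, followed by the Ψ packaging signal and a truncated gag segment lacking its start codon, which extends the packaging region and improves encapsidation of the genomic RNA without producing Gag protein. The PPARD coding sequence (peroxisome proliferator-activated receptor β/δ, a ligand-activated nuclear receptor) sits directly downstream and is transcribed from the 5′ LTR; it carries a K239R substitution introduced by PCR mutagenesis and was inserted between BglII (destroyed) and XhoI sites. No epitope tag is annotated. An internal mouse PGK promoter then drives blasticidin S deaminase, allowing selection of transduced cells. The downstream LTR is matched by the annotation tool only as fragments of a ΔU3 Moloney LTR, so whether it is intact cannot be judged from the table.

Because gag, pol and env are not supplied, packaging functions must be provided in trans. The record does not state the functional consequence of K239R; the associated study concerns PPARβ/δ corepressor recruitment and transcriptional regulation of ANGPTL4.
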