Features (pLannotate 1.2.2; 20 found; start..end, strand, type, name):
      1..517     +  LTR            5' LTR: 5' long terminal repeat from murine embryonic stem cell virus
    581..922     +  misc_feature   MESV Ψ: packaging signal of murine embryonic stem cell virus
    989..1405    +  CDS            gag (truncated): truncated Moloney murine leukemia virus (MMLV) gag gene lacking the start codon
   1482..2804    +  CDS            PPARD: PPARD_HUMAN - Also known as NR1C2, PPARB. Experimental evidence at protein level: Swiss-Prot protein existence level 1. Ligand-activated transcription factor. Receptor that binds peroxisome proliferators such as hypolipidemic drugs and fatty acids. Has a preference for poly-unsaturated fatty acids, such as gamma- linoleic acid and eicosapentanoic acid. Once activated by a ligand, the receptor binds to promoter elements of target genes. Regulates the peroxisomal beta-oxidation pathway of fatty acids. Functions as transcription activator for the acyl-CoA oxidase gene. Decreases expression of NPC
   2955..3454    +  promoter       PGK promoter: mouse phosphoglycerate kinase 1 promoter
   3475..3873    +  CDS            BSD: blasticidin S deaminase; Aspergillus terreus BSD; confers resistance to blasticidin
   3918..3952    +  LTR            3' LTR (ΔU3) (fragment): self-inactivating 3' long terminal repeat (LTR) from Moloney murine leukemia virus
   3949..4243    +  LTR            3' LTR (ΔU3) (fragment): self-inactivating 3' long terminal repeat (LTR) from Moloney murine leukemia virus
   4405..4421    -  protein_bind   lac operator: The lac repressor binds to the lac operator to inhibit transcription in E. coli. This inhibition can be relieved by adding lactose or isopropyl-β-D-thiogalactopyranoside (IPTG). lac repressor encoded by lacI
   4429..4459    -  promoter       lac promoter: promoter for the E. coli lac operon
   4474..4495    -  protein_bind   CAP binding site: CAP binding activates transcription in the presence of cAMP. E. coli catabolite activator protein
   4508..4600    -  CDS            lacI (fragment): lac repressor; lacI; The lac repressor binds to the lac operator to inhibit transcription in E. coli. This inhibition can be relieved by adding lactose or isopropyl-β-D-thiogalactopyranoside (IPTG).
   4783..5371    -  rep_origin     ori: high-copy-number ColE1/pMB1/pBR322/pUC origin of replication
   5542..6402    -  CDS            AmpR: β-lactamase; bla; confers resistance to ampicillin, carbenicillin, and related antibiotics
   6403..6507    -  promoter       AmpR promoter: bla
   6602..6637    +  CDS            rop (fragment): Rop protein, which maintains plasmids at low copy number; rop
   6739..6838    +  misc_feature   bom (fragment): basis of mobility region from pBR322
   6844..6993    -  CDS            lacZα (fragment): LacZα fragment of β-galactosidase; lacZ fragment
   6993..7194    -  CDS            TcR (fragment): tetracycline efflux protein; tet; confers resistance to tetracycline
   7195..7293    +  CDS            env (fragment): murine leukemia virus gPr80 envelope polyprotein precursor; env; proteolytically cleaved into gp70SU and p15TM subunits
>Addgene plasmid #130732 | pMSCVbsd-PPARD-K239R | addgene full sequence | sequence record 255075 | Addgene NGS Result
AATGAAAGACCCCACCTGTAGGTTTGGCAAGCTAGCTTAAGTAACGCCATTTTGCAAGGCATGGAAAATA
CATAACTGAGAATAGAGAAGTTCAGATCAAGGTTAGGAACAGAGAGACAGCAGAATATGGGCCAAACAGG
ATATCTGTGGTAAGCAGTTCCTGCCCCGGCTCAGGGCCAAGAACAGATGGTCCCCAGATGCGGTCCCGCC
CTCAGCAGTTTCTAGAGAACCATCAGATGTTTCCAGGGTGCCCCAAGGACCTGAAATGACCCTGTGCCTT
ATTTGAACTAACCAATCAGTTCGCTTCTCGCTTCTGTTCGCGCGCTTCTGCTCCCCGAGCTCAATAAAAG
AGCCCACAACCCCTCACTCGGCGCGCCAGTCCTCCGATAGACTGCGTCGCCCGGGTACCCGTATTCCCAA
TAAAGCCTCTTGCTGTTTGCATCCGAATCGTGGACTCGCTGATCCTTGGGAGGGTCTCCTCAGATTGATT
GACTGCCCACCTCGGGGGTCTTTCATTTGGAGGTTCCACCGAGATTTGGAGACCCCTGCCCAGGGACCAC
CGACCCCCCCGCCGGGAGGTAAGCTGGCCAGCGGTCGTTTCGTGTCTGTCTCTGTCTTTGTGCGTGTTTG
TGCCGGCATCTAATGTTTGCGCCTGCGTCTGTACTAGTTAGCTAACTAGCTCTGTATCTGGCGGACCCGT
GGTGGAACTGACGAGTTCTGAACACCCGGCCGCAACCCTGGGAGACGTCCCAGGGACTTTGGGGGCCGTT
TTTGTGGCCCGACCTGAGGAAGGGAGTCGATGTGGAATCCGACCCCGTCAGGATATGTGGTTCTGGTAGG
AGACGAGAACCTAAAACAGTTCCCGCCTCCGTCTGAATTTTTGCTTTCGGTTTGGAACCGAAGCCGCGCG
TCTTGTCTGCTGCAGCGCTGCAGCATCGTTCTGTGTTGTCTCTGTCTGACTGTGTTTCTGTATTTGTCTG
AAAATTAGGGCCAGACTGTTACCACTCCCTTAAGTTTGACCTTAGGTCACTGGAAAGATGTCGAGCGGAT
CGCTCACAACCAGTCGGTAGATGTCAAGAAGAGACGTTGGGTTACCTTCTGCTCTGCAGAATGGCCAACC
TTTAACGTCGGATGGCCGCGAGACGGCACCTTTAACCGAGACCTCATCACCCAGGTTAAGATCAAGGTCT
TTTCACCTGGCCCGCATGGACACCCAGACCAGGTCCCCTACATCGTGACCTGGGAAGCCTTGGCTTTTGA
CCCCCCTCCCTGGGTCAAGCCCTTTGTACACCCTAAGCCTCCGCCTCCTCTTCCTCCATCCGCCCCGTCT
CTCCCCCTTGAACCTCCTCGTTCGACCCCGCCTCGATCCTCCCTTTATCCAGCCCTCACTCCTTCTCTAG
GCGCCGGAATTAGATCCACTAGTAACGGCCGCCAGTGTGCTGGAATTCGCCCTTAGGTGTGGCGCCGAGG
GGAGATCAGCCATGGAGCAGCCACAGGAGGAAGCCCCTGAGGTCCGGGAAGAGGAGGAGAAAGAGGAAGT
GGCAGAGGCAGAAGGAGCCCCAGAGCTCAATGGGGGACCACAGCATGCACTTCCTTCCAGCAGCTACACA
GACCTCTCCCGGAGCTCCTCGCCACCCTCACTGCTGGACCAACTGCAGATGGGCTGTGACGGGGCCTCAT
GCGGCAGCCTCAACATGGAGTGCCGGGTGTGCGGGGACAAGGCATCGGGCTTCCACTACGGTGTTCATGC
ATGTGAGGGGTGCAAGGGCTTCTTCCGTCGTACGATCCGCATGAAGCTGGAGTACGAGAAGTGTGAGCGC
AGCTGCAAGATTCAGAAGAAGAACCGCAACAAGTGCCAGTACTGCCGCTTCCAGAAGTGCCTGGCACTGG
GCATGTCACACAACGCTATCCGTTTTGGTCGGATGCCGGAGGCTGAGAAGAGGAAGCTGGTGGCAGGGCT
GACTGCAAACGAGGGGAGCCAGTACAACCCACAGGTGGCCGACCTGAAGGCCTTCTCCAAGCACATCTAC
AATGCCTACCTGAAAAACTTCAACATGACCAAAAAGAAGGCCCGCAGCATCCTCACCGGCAAAGCCAGCC
ACACGGCGCCCTTTGTGATCCACGACATCGAGACATTGTGGCAGGCAGAGAAGGGGCTGGTGTGGAAGCA
GTTGGTGAATGGCCTGCCTCCCTACAGGGAGATCAGCGTGCACGTCTTCTACCGCTGCCAGTGCACCACA
GTGGAGACCGTGCGGGAGCTCACTGAGTTCGCCAAGAGCATCCCCAGCTTCAGCAGCCTCTTCCTCAACG
ACCAGGTTACCCTTCTCAAGTATGGCGTGCACGAGGCCATCTTCGCCATGCTGGCCTCTATCGTCAACAA
GGACGGGCTGCTGGTAGCCAACGGCAGTGGCTTTGTCACCCGTGAGTTCCTGCGCAGCCTCCGCAAACCC
TTCAGTGATATCATTGAGCCTAAGTTTGAATTTGCTGTCAAGTTCAACGCCCTGGAACTTGATGACAGTG
ACCTGGCCCTATTCATTGCGGCCATCATTCTGTGTGGAGACCGGCCAGGCCTCATGAACGTTCCACGGGT
GGAGGCTATCCAGGACACCATCCTGCGTGCCCTCGAATTCCACCTGCAGGCCAACCACCCTGATGCCCAG
TACCTCTTCCCCAAGCTGCTGCAGAAGATGGCTGACCTGCGGCAACTGGTCACCGAGCACGCCCAGATGA
TGCAGCGGATCAAGAAGACCGAAACCGAGACCTCGCTGCACCCTCTGCTCCAGGAGATCTACAAGGACAT
GTACTAACGGCGGCACCCAGGCCTCCCTGCAGACTCCAATGGGGCCAGCACTGGAGGGGCCCACCCACAT
GACTTTTCCATTGACCAGCTCTCAAGGGCGAATTCTGCAGATATCCATCACACTGGCGGCCGCTCGAGGT
TAACGAATTCTACCGGGTAGGGGAGGCGCTTTTCCCAAGGCAGTCTGGAGCATGCGCTTTAGCAGCCCCG
CTGGGCACTTGGCGCTACACAAGTGGCCTCTGGCCTCGCACACATTCCACATCCACCGGTAGGCGCCAAC
CGGCTCCGTTCTTTGGTGGCCCCTTCGCGCCACCTTCTACTCCTCCCCTAGTCAGGAAGTTCCCCCCCGC
CCCGCAGCTCGCGTCGTGCAGGACGTGACAAATGGAAGTAGCACGTCTCACTAGTCTCGTGCAGATGGAC
AGCACCGCTGAGCAATGGAAGCGGGTAGGCCTTTGGGGCAGCGGCCAATAGCAGCTTTGCTCCTTCGCTT
TCTGGGCTCAGAGGCTGGGAAGGGGTGGGTCCGGGGGCGGGCTCAGGGGCGGGCTCAGGGGCGGGGCGGG
CGCCCGAAGGTCCTCCGGAGGCCCGGCATTCTGCACGCTTCAAAAGCGCACGTCTGCCGCGCTGTTCTCC
TCTTCCTCATCTCCGGGCCTTTCGACCTGCAGCCCAAGCTTACCATGGCCAAGCCTTTGTCTCAAGAAGA
ATCCACCCTCATTGAAAGAGCAACGGCTACAATCAACAGCATCCCCATCTCTGAAGACTACAGCGTCGCC
AGCGCAGCTCTCTCTAGCGACGGCCGCATCTTCACTGGTGTCAATGTATATCATTTTACTGGGGGACCTT
GTGCAGAACTCGTGGTGCTGGGCACTGCTGCTGCTGCGGCAGCTGGCAACCTGACTTGTATCGTCGCGAT
CGGAAATGAGAACAGGGGCATCTTGAGCCCCTGCGGACGGTGCCGACAGGTGCTTCTCGATCTGCATCCT
GGGATCAAAGCCATAGTGAAGGACAGTGATGGACAGCCGACGGCAGTTGGGATTCGTGAATTGCTGCCCT
CTGGTTATGTGTGGGAGGGCTAATCGATAAAATAAAAGATTTTATTTAGTCTCCAGAAAAAGGGGGGAAT
GAAAGACCCCACCTGTAGGTTTGGCAAGCTAGAGAACCATCAGATGTTTCCAGGGTGCCCCAAGGACCTG
AAATGACCCTGTGCCTTATTTGAACTAACCAATCAGTTCGCTTCTCGCTTCTGTTCGCGCGCTTCTGCTC
CCCGAGCTCAATAAAAGAGCCCACAACCCCTCACTCGGCGCGCCAGTCCTCCGATAGACTGCGTCGCCCG
GGTACCCGTGTATCCAATAAACCCTCTTGCAGTTGCATCCGACTTGTGGTCTCGCTGTTCCTTGGGAGGG
TCTCCTCTGAGTGATTGACTACCCGTCAGCGGGGGTCTTTCATGGGTAACAGTTTCTTGAAGTTGGAGAA
CAACATTCTGAGGGTAGGAGTCGAATATTAAGTAATCCTGACTCAATTAGCCACTGTTTTGAATCCACAT
ACTCCAATACTCCTGAAATAGTTCATTATGGACAGCGCAGAAAGAGCTGGGGAGAATTGTGAAATTGTTA
TCCGCTCACAATTCCACACAACATACGAGCCGGAAGCATAAAGTGTAAAGCCTGGGGTGCCTAATGAGTG
AGCTAACTCACATTAATTGCGTTGCGCTCACTGCCCGCTTTCCAGTCGGGAAACCTGTCGTGCCAGCTGC
ATTAATGAATCGGCCAACGCGCGGGGAGAGGCGGTTTGCGTATTGGGCGCTCTTCCGCTTCCTCGCTCAC
TGACTCGCTGCGCTCGGTCGTTCGGCTGCGGCGAGCGGTATCAGCTCACTCAAAGGCGGTAATACGGTTA
TCCACAGAATCAGGGGATAACGCAGGAAAGAACATGTGAGCAAAAGGCCAGCAAAAGGCCAGGAACCGTA
AAAAGGCCGCGTTGCTGGCGTTTTTCCATAGGCTCCGCCCCCCTGACGAGCATCACAAAAATCGACGCTC
AAGTCAGAGGTGGCGAAACCCGACAGGACTATAAAGATACCAGGCGTTTCCCCCTGGAAGCTCCCTCGTG
CGCTCTCCTGTTCCGACCCTGCCGCTTACCGGATACCTGTCCGCCTTTCTCCCTTCGGGAAGCGTGGCGC
TTTCTCATAGCTCACGCTGTAGGTATCTCAGTTCGGTGTAGGTCGTTCGCTCCAAGCTGGGCTGTGTGCA
CGAACCCCCCGTTCAGCCCGACCGCTGCGCCTTATCCGGTAACTATCGTCTTGAGTCCAACCCGGTAAGA
CACGACTTATCGCCACTGGCAGCAGCCACTGGTAACAGGATTAGCAGAGCGAGGTATGTAGGCGGTGCTA
CAGAGTTCTTGAAGTGGTGGCCTAACTACGGCTACACTAGAAGAACAGTATTTGGTATCTGCGCTCTGCT
GAAGCCAGTTACCTTCGGAAAAAGAGTTGGTAGCTCTTGATCCGGCAAACAAACCACCGCTGGTAGCGGT
GGTTTTTTTGTTTGCAAGCAGCAGATTACGCGCAGAAAAAAAGGATCTCAAGAAGATCCTTTGATCTTTT
CTACGGGGTCTGACGCTCAGTGGAACGAAAACTCACGTTAAGGGATTTTGGTCATGAGATTATCAAAAAG
GATCTTCACCTAGATCCTTTTAAATTAAAAATGAAGTTTTAAATCAATCTAAAGTATATATGAGTAAACT
TGGTCTGACAGTTACCAATGCTTAATCAGTGAGGCACCTATCTCAGCGATCTGTCTATTTCGTTCATCCA
TAGTTGCCTGACTCCCCGTCGTGTAGATAACTACGATACGGGAGGGCTTACCATCTGGCCCCAGTGCTGC
AATGATACCGCGAGACCCACGCTCACCGGCTCCAGATTTATCAGCAATAAACCAGCCAGCCGGAAGGGCC
GAGCGCAGAAGTGGTCCTGCAACTTTATCCGCCTCCATCCAGTCTATTAATTGTTGCCGGGAAGCTAGAG
TAAGTAGTTCGCCAGTTAATAGTTTGCGCAACGTTGTTGCCATTGCTACAGGCATCGTGGTGTCACGCTC
GTCGTTTGGTATGGCTTCATTCAGCTCCGGTTCCCAACGATCAAGGCGAGTTACATGATCCCCCATGTTG
TGCAAAAAAGCGGTTAGCTCCTTCGGTCCTCCGATCGTTGTCAGAAGTAAGTTGGCCGCAGTGTTATCAC
TCATGGTTATGGCAGCACTGCATAATTCTCTTACTGTCATGCCATCCGTAAGATGCTTTTCTGTGACTGG
TGAGTACTCAACCAAGTCATTCTGAGAATAGTGTATGCGGCGACCGAGTTGCTCTTGCCCGGCGTCAATA
CGGGATAATACCGCGCCACATAGCAGAACTTTAAAAGTGCTCATCATTGGAAAACGTTCTTCGGGGCGAA
AACTCTCAAGGATCTTACCGCTGTTGAGATCCAGTTCGATGTAACCCACTCGTGCACCCAACTGATCTTC
AGCATCTTTTACTTTCACCAGCGTTTCTGGGTGAGCAAAAACAGGAAGGCAAAATGCCGCAAAAAAGGGA
ATAAGGGCGACACGGAAATGTTGAATACTCATACTCTTCCTTTTTCAATATTATTGAAGCATTTATCAGG
GTTATTGTCTCATGAGCGGATACATATTTGAATGTATTTAGAAAAATAAACAAATAGGGGTTCCGCGCAC
ATTTCCCCGAAAAGTGCCACCTGACGTCTAAGAAACCATTATTATCATGACATTAACCTATAAAAATAGG
CGTATCACGAGGCCCTTTCGTCTCGCGCGTTTCGGTGATGACGGTGAAAACCTCTGACACATGCAGCTCC
CGGAGACGGTCACAGCTTGTCTGTAAGCGGATGCCGGGAGCAGACAAGCCCGTCAGGGCGCGTCAGCGGG
TGTTGGCGGGTGTCGGGGCTGGCTTAACTATGCGGCATCAGAGCAGATTGTACTGAGAGTGCACCATATG
CGGTGTGAAATACCGCACAGATGCGTAAGGAGAAAATACCGCATCAGGCGCCATTCGCCATTCAGGCTGC
GCAACTGTTGGGAAGGGCGATCGGTGCGGGCCTCTTCGCTATTACGCCAGCTGGCGAAAGGGGGATGTGC
TGCAAGGCGATTAAGTTGGGTAACGCCAGGGTTTTCCCAGTCACGACGTTGTAAAACGACGGCGCAAGGA
ATGGTGCATGCAAGGAGATGGCGCCCAACAGTCCCCCGGCCACGGGGCCTGCCACCATACCCACGCCGAA
ACAAGCGCTCATGAGCCCGAAGTGGCGAGCCCGATCTTCCCCATCGGTGATGTCGGCGATATAGGCGCCA
GCAACCGCACCTGTGGCGCCGGTGATGCCGGCCACGATGCGTCCGGCGTAGAGGCGATTAGTCCAATTTG
TTAAAGACAGGATATCAGTGGTCCAGGCTCTAGTTTTGACTCAACAATATCACCAGCTGAAGCCTATAGA
GTACGAGCCATAGATAAAATAAAAGATTTTATTTAGTCTCCAGAAAAAGGGGGG
