>Addgene plasmid #130732 | pMSCVbsd-PPARD-K239R | depositor partial sequence | sequence record 250243 | PPARD K239R
ATGGAGCAGCCACAGGAGGAAGCCCCTGAGGTCCGGGAAGAGGAGGAGAAAGAGGAAGTGGCAGAGGCAG
AAGGAGCCCCAGAGCTCAATGGGGGACCACAGCATGCACTTCCTTCCAGCAGCTACACAGACCTCTCCCG
GAGCTCCTCGCCACCCTCACTGCTGGACCAACTGCAGATGGGCTGTGACGGGGCCTCATGCGGCAGCCTC
AACATGGAGTGCCGGGTGTGCGGGGACAAGGCATCGGGCTTCCACTACGGTGTTCATGCATGTGAGGGGT
GCAAGGGCTTCTTCCGTCGTACGATCCGCATGAAGCTGGAGTACGAGAAGTGTGAGCGCAGCTGCAAGAT
TCAGAAGAAGAACCGCAACAAGTGCCAGTACTGCCGCTTCCAGAAGTGCCTGGCACTGGGCATGTCACAC
AACGCTATCCGTTTTGGTCGGATGCCGGAGGCTGAGAAGAGGAAGCTGGTGGCAGGGCTGACTGCAAACG
AGGGGAGCCAGTACAACCCACAGGTGGCCGACCTGAAGGCCTTCTCCAAGCACATCTACAATGCCTACCT
GAAAAACTTCAACATGACCAAAAAGAAGGCCCGCAGCATCCTCACCGGCAAAGCCAGCCACACGGCGCCC
TTTGTGATCCACGACATCGAGACATTGTGGCAGGCAGAGAAGGGGCTGGTGTGGAAGCAGTTGGTGAATG
GCCTGCCTCCCTACAGGGAGATCAGCGTGCACGTCTTCTACCGCTGCCAGTGCACCACAGTGGAGACCGT
GCGGGAGCTCACTGAGTTCGCCAAGAGCATCCCCAGCTTCAGCAGCCTCTTCCTCAACGACCAGGTTACC
CTTCTCAAGTATGGCGTGCACGAGGCCATCTTCGCCATGCTGGCCTCTATCGTCAACAAGGACGGGCTGC
TGGTAGCCAACGGCAGTGGCTTTGTCACCCGTGAGTTCCTGCGCAGCCTCCGCAAACCCTTCAGTGATAT
CATTGAGCCTAAGTTTGAATTTGCTGTCAAGTTCAACGCCCTGGAACTTGATGACAGTGACCTGGCCCTA
TTCATTGCGGCCATCATTCTGTGTGGAGACCGGCCAGGCCTCATGAACGTTCCACGGGTGGAGGCTATCC
AGGACACCATCCTGCGTGCCCTCGAATTCCACCTGCAGGCCAACCACCCTGATGCCCAGTACCTCTTCCC
CAAGCTGCTGCAGAAGATGGCTGACCTGCGGCAACTGGTCACCGAGCACGCCCAGATGATGCAGCGGATC
AAGAAGACCGAAACCGAGACCTCGCTGCACCCTCTGCTCCAGGAGATCTACAAGGACATGTACTAA
